>Addgene plasmid #153480 | pCEP4-FLAG-Tapasin delta3step | addgene partial sequence | sequence record 327985 | Addgene NGS Result
GACATTGATTATTGACTAGTTATTAATAGTAATCAATTACGGGGTCATTAGTTCATAGCCCATATATGGA
GTTCCGCGTTACATAACTTACGGTAAATGGCCCGCCTGGCTGACCGCCCAACGACCCCCGCCCATTGACG
TCAATAATGACGTATGTTCCCATAGTAACGCCAATAGGGACTTTCCATTGACGTCAATGGGTGGAGTATT
TACGGTAAACTGCCCACTTGGCAGTACATCAAGTGTATCATATGCCAAGTCCGCCCCCTATTGACGTCAA
TGACGGTAAATGGCCCGCCTGGCATTATGCCCAGTACATGACCTTACGGGACTTTCCTACTTGGCAGTAC
ATCTACGTATTAGTCATCGCTATTACCATGGTGATGCGGTTTTGGCAGTACACCAATGGGCGTGGATAGC
GGTTTGACTCACGGGGATTTCCAAGTCTCCACCCCATTGACGTCAATGGGAGTTTGTTTTGGCACCAAAA
TCAACGGGACTTTCCAAAATGTCGTAATAACCCCGCCCCGTTGACGCAAATGGGCGGTAGGCGTGTACGG
TGGGAGGTCTATATAAGCAGAGCTCGTTTAGTGAACCGTCAGATCTCTAGAAGCTGGGTACCAGCTGCTA
GCGCCACCATGGCCGTCATGGCGCCCCGAACCCTCGTCCTGCTACTCTCGGGGGCCCTGGCCCTGACCCA
GACCTGGGCGGGCTCCGACTACAAGGACGATGATGACAAGGGAGGATCCGGCCCTGCCGTAATCGAGTGT
TGGTTTGTTGAAGGTGCTAAACGGCCAGGCGCACTTCTGTTGCGGCAAGGTCCGGGAGAACCACCTCCAC
GACCCGACTTGGACCCTGAATTGTACCTCTCTGTACACGACCCAGCTGGAGCACTCCAAGCTGCTTTCCG
ACGGTACCCAAGAGGTGCTCCAGCACCGCATTGCGAGATGAGTCGGTTCGTTCCTTTGCCTGCGAGTGCA
AAGTGGGCATCAGGTCTGACACCAGCACAAAACTGTCCACGAGCGCTTGATGGAGCGTGGCTGATGGTTT
CCATAAGCTCTCCGGTGCTTTCACTGTCATCACTGCTCAGGCCACAACCTGAACCCCAACAAGAACCCGT
ACTGATAACAATGGCGACGGTAGTCCTTACGGTCCTTACGCATACACCAGCACCCAGGGTGCGATTGGGA
CAAGACGCACTCCTCGACCTTAGCTTTGCGTACATGCCACCAACCTCAGAGGCGGCTTCCTCTCTTGCAC
CAGGACCACCACCGTTCGGCCTTGAATGGAGACGACAGCACTTGGGGAAGGGCCATTTGCTGTTGGCTGC
TACCCCAGGGCTGAACGGGCAGATGCCGGCAGCACAAGAGGGAGCCGTAGCTTTTGCTGCGTGGGATGAT
GACGAACCATGGGGACCATGGACTGGAAACGGGACTTTCTGGCTGCCAACAGTACAGCCCTTTCAAGAAG
GAACGTATCTGGCCACCATCCATTTGCCTTATCTGCAAGGCCAGGTCACACTTGAACTCGCTGTCTATAA
ACCGCCTAAGGTGAGTCTCATGCCCGCAACTTTGGCTAGGGCAGCACCTGGCGAAGCTCCACCTGAATTG
CTCTGTTTGGTATCCCATTTCTACCCCAGTGGTGGCCTTGAAGTGGAATGGGAACTTAGAGGAGGACCAG
GTGGTCGATCTCAGAAAGCTGAAGGGCAGCGATGGCTCTCCGCTCTCAGGCACCACTCAGACGGATCTGT
ATCACTGTCAGGGCATTTGCAGCCACCGCCAGTTACCACCGAGCAGCATGGAGCTCGGTATGCGTGTCGC
ATTCACCACCCTAGCCTTCCGGCGTCAGGAAGATCAGCGGAGGTAACACTTGAGGTCGCTGGGTTGTCCG
GACCCAGCTTGGAGGACAGTGTTGGTCTGTTCCTGTCCGCTTTCCTGTTGCTGGGTCTGTTTAAGGCACT
CGGATGGGCAGCAGTTTATCTCAGCACCTGTAAAGACAGCAAGAAAAAGGCAGAATAGTAACTCGAGGCC
GGCAAGGCCGGATCCAGACATGATAAGATACATTGATGAGTTTGGACAAACCACAACTAGAATGCAGTGA
AAAAAATGCTTTATTTGTGAAATTTGTGATGCTATTGCTTTATTTGTAACCATTATAAGCTGCAATAAAC
AAGTTAACAACAACAATTGCATTCATTTTATGTTTCAGGTTCAGGGGGAGGTGTGGGAGGTTTTTTAAAG
CAAGTAAAACCTCTACAAATGTGGTATGGCTGATTATGATCCGGCTGCCTCGCGCGTTTCGGTGATGACG
GTGAAAACCTCTGACACATGCAGCTCCCGGAGACGGTCACAGCTTGTCTGTAAGCGGATGCCGGGAGCAG
ACAAGCCCGTCAGGGCGCGTCAGCGGGTGTTGGCGGGTGTCGGGGCGCAGCCATGAGGTCGACTCTAGAG
GATCGATCCCCGCCCCGGACGAACTAAACCTGACTACGACATCTCTGCCCCTTCTTCGCGGGGCAGTGCA
TGTAATCCCTTCAGTTGGTTGGTACAACTTGCCAACTGGGCCCTGTTCCACATGTGACACGGGGGGGGAC
CAAACACAAAGGGGTTCTCTGACTGTAGTTGACATCCTTATAAATGGATGTGCACATTTGCCAACACTGA
GTGGCTTTCATCCTGGAGCAGACTTTGCAGTCTGTGGACTGCAACACAACATTGCCTTTATGTGTAACTC
TTGGCTGAAGCTCTTACACCAATGCTGGGGGACATGTACCTCCCAGGGGCCCAGGAAGACTACGGGAGGC
TACACCAACGTCAATCAGAGGGGCCTGTGTAGCTACCGATAAGCGGACCCTCAAGAGGGCATTAGCAATA
GTGTTTATAAGGCCCCCTTGTTAACCCTAAACGGGTAGCATATGCTTCCCGGGTAGTAGTATATACTATC
CAGACTAACCCTAATTCAATAGCATATGTTACCCAACGGGAAGCATATGCTATCGAATTAGGGTTAGTAA
AAGGGTCCTAAGGAACAGCGATATCTCCCACCCCATGAGCTGTCACGGTTTTATTTACATGGGGTCAGGA
TTCCACGAGGGTAGTGAACCATTTTAGTCACAAGGGCAGTGGCTGAAGATCAAGGAGCGGGCAGTGAACT
CTCCTGAATCTTCGCCTGCTTCTTCATTCTCCTTCGTTTAGCTAATAGAATAACTGCTGAGTTGTGAACA
GTAAGGTGTATGTGAGGTGCTCGAAAACAAGGTTTCAGGTGACGCCCCCAGAATAAAATTTGGACGGGGG
GTTCAGTGGTGGCATTGTGCTATGACACCAATATAACCCTCACAAACCCCTTGGGCAATAAATACTAGTG
TAGGAATGAAACATTCTGAATATCTTTAACAATAGAAATCCATGGGGTGGGGACAAGCCGTAAAGACTGG
ATGTCCATCTCACACGAATTTATGGCTATGGGCAACACATAATCCTAGTGCAATATGATACTGGGGTTAT
TAAGATGTGTCCCAGGCAGGGACCAAGACAGGTGAACCATGTTGTTACACTCTATTTGTAACAAGGGGAA
AGAGAGTGGACGCCGACAGCAGCGGACTCCACTGGTTGTCTCTAACACCCCCGAAAATTAAACGGGGCTC
CACGCCAATGGGGCCCATAAACAAAGACAAGTGGCCACTCTTTTTTTTGAAATTGTGGAGTGGGGGCACG
CGTCAGCCCCCACACGCCGCCCTGCGGTTTTGGACTGTAAAATAAGGGTGTAATAACTTGGCTGATTGTA
ACCCCGCTAACCACTGCGGTCAAACCACTTGCCCACAAAACCACTAATGGCACCCCGGGGAATACCTGCA
TAAGTAGGTGGGCGGGCCAAGATAGGGGCGCGATTGCTGCGATCTGGAGGACAAATTACACACACTTGCG
CCTGAGCGCCAAGCACAGGGTTGTTGGTCCTCATATTCACGAGGTCGCTGAGAGCACGGTGGGCTAATGT
TGCCATGGGTAGCATATACTACCCAAATATCTGGATAGCATATGCTATCCTAATCTATATCTGGGTAGCA
TAGGCTATCCTAATCTATATCTGGGTAGCATATGCTATCCTAATCTATATCTGGGTAGTATATGCTATCC
TAATYTATATCTGGGTAGYATAKGCTATCCTAATYTATATCTGGGTAGCATAGGCTATCCTAATCTATAT
CTGGGTAGCATATGCTATCCTAATCTATATCTGGGTAGTATATGCTATCCTAATCTGTATCCGGGTAGCA
TATGCTATCCTCATGCATATACAGTCAGCATATGATACCCAGTAGTAGAGTGGGAGTGCTATCCTTTGCA
TATGCCGCCACCTCCCAAGGGGGCGTGAATTTTCGCTGCTTGTCCTTTTCCTGCTGGTTGCTCCCATTCT
TAGGTGAATTTAAGGAGGCCAGGCTAAAGCCGTCGCATGTCTGATTGCTCACCAGGTAAATGTCGCTAAT
GTTTTCCAACGCGAGAAGGTGTTGAGCGCGGAGCTGAGTGACGTGACAACATGGGTATGCCCAATTGCCC
CATGTTGGGAGGACGAAAATGGTGACAAGACAGATGGCCAGAAATACACCAACAGCACGCATGATGTCTA
CTGGGGATTTATTCTTTAGTGCGGGGGAATACACGGCTTTTAATACGATTGAGGGCGTCTCCTAACAAGT
TACATCACTCCTGCCCTTCCTCACCCTCATCTCCATCACCTCCTTCATCTCCGTCATCTCCGTCATCACC
CTCCGCGGCAGCCCCTTCCACCATAGGTGGAAACCAGGGAGGCAAATCTACTCCATCGTCAAAGCTGCAC
ACAGTCACCCTGATATTGCAGGTAGGAGCGGGCTTTGTCATAACAAGGTCCTTAATCGCATCCTTCAAAA
CCTCAGCAAATATATGAGTTTGTAAAAAGACCATGAAATAACAGACAATGGACTCCCTTAGCGGGCCAGG
TTGTGGGCCGGGTCCAGGGGCCATTCCAAAGGGGAGACGACTCAATGGTGTAAGACGACATTGTGGAATA
GCAAGGGCAGTTCCTCGCCTTAGGTTGTAAAGGGAGGTCTTACTACCTCCATATACGAACACACCGGCGA
CCCAAGTTCCTTCGTCGGTAGTCCTTTCTACGTGACTCCTAGCCAGGAGAGCTCTTAAACCTTCTGCAAT
GTTCTCAAATTTCGGGTTGGAACCTCCTTGACCACGATGCTTTCCAAACCACCCTCCTTTTTTGCGCCTG
CCTCCATCACCCTGACCCCGGGGTCCAGTGCTTGGGCCTTCTCCTGGGTCATCTGCGGGGCCCTGCTCTA
TCGCTCCCGGGGGCACGTCAGGCTCACCATCTGGGCCACCTTCTTGGTGGTATTCAAAATAATCGGCTTC
CCCTACAGGGTGGAAAAATGGCCTTCTACCTGGAGGGGGCCTGCGCGGTGGAGACCCGGATGATGATGAC
TGACTACTGGGACTCCTGGGCCTCTTTTCTCCACGTCCACGACCTCTCCCCCTGGCTCTTTCACGACTTC
CCCCCCTGGCTCTTTCACGTCCTCTACCCCGGCGGCCTCCACTACCTCCTCGACCCCGGCCTCCACTACC
TCCTCGACCCCGGCCTCCACTGCCTCCTCGACCCCGGCCTCCACCTCCTGCTCCTGCCCCTCCTGCTCCT
GCCCCTCCTCCTGCTCCTGCCCCTCCTGCTCCTGCCCCTCCCGCTCCTGCTCCTGCTCCTGTTCCACCGT
GGGTCCCTTTGCAGCCAATGCAACTTGGACGTTTTTGGGGTCTCCGGACACCATCTCTATGTCTTGGCCC
TGATCCTGAGCCGCCCGGGGCTCCTGGTCTTCCGCCTCCTCGTCCTCGTCCTCTTCCCCGTCCTCGTCCA
TGGTTATCACCCCCTCTTCTTTGAGGTCCACTGCCGCCGGAGCCTTCTGGTCCAGATGTGTCTCCCTTCT
CTCCTAGGCCATTTCCAGGTCCTGTACCTGGCCCCTCGTCAGACATGATTCACACTAAAAGAGATCAATA
GACATCTTTATTAGACGACGCTCAGTGAATACAGGGAGTGCAGACTCCTGCCCCCTCCAACAGCCCCCCC
ACCCTCATCCCCTTCATGGTCGCTGTCAGACAGATCCAGGTCTGAAAATTCCCCATCCTCCGAACCATCC
TCGTCCTCATCACCAATTACTCGCAGCCCGGAAAACTCCCGCTGAACATCCTCAAGATTTGCGTCCTGAG
CCTCAAGCCAGGCCTCAAATTCCTCGTCCCCCTTTTTGCTGGACGGTAGGGATGGGGATTCTCGGGACCC
CTCCTCTTCCTCTTCAAGGTCACCAGACAGAGATGCTACTGGGGCAACGGAAGAAAAGCTGGGTGCGGCC
TGTGAGGATCAGCTTATCGATGATAAGCTGTCAAACATGAGAATTCTTGAAGACGAAAGGGCCTCGTGAT
ACGCCTATTTTTATAGGTTAATGTCATGATAATAATGGTTTCTTAGACGTCAGGTGGCACTTTTCGGGGA
AATGTGCGCGGAACCCCTATTTGTTTATTTTTCTAAATACATTCAAATATGTATCCGCTCATGAGACAAT
AACCCTGATAAATGCTTCAATAATATTGAAAAAGGAAGAGTATGAGTATTCAACATTTCCGTGTCGCCCT
TATTCCCTTTTTTGCGGCATTTTGCCTTCCTGTTTTTGCTCACCCAGAAACGCTGGTGAAAGTAAAAGAT
GCTGAAGATCAGTTGGGTGCACGAGTGGGTTACATCGAACTGGATCTCAACAGCGGTAAGATCCTTGAGA
GTTTTCGCCCCGAAGAACGTTTTCCAATGATGAGCACTTTTAAAGTTCTGCTATGTGGCGCGGTATTATC
CCGTGTTGACGCCGGGCAAGAGCAACTCGGTCGCCGCATACACTATTCTCAGAATGACTTGGTTGAGTAC
TCACCAGTCACAGAAAAGCATCTTACGGATGGCATGACAGTAAGAGAATTATGCAGTGCTGCCATAACCA
TGAGTGATAACACTGCGGCCAACTTACTTCTGACAACGATCGGAGGACCGAAGGAGCTAACCGCTTTTTT
GCACAACATGGGGGATCATGTAACTCGCCTTGATCGTTGGGAACCGGAGCTGAATGAAGCCATACCAAAC
GACGAGCGTGACACCACGATGCCTGCAGCAATGGCAACAACGTTGCGCAAACTATTAACTGGCGAACTAC
TTACTCTAGCTTCCCGGCAACAATTAATAGACTGGATGGAGGCGGATAAAGTTGCAGGACCACTTCTGCG
CTCGGCCCTTCCGGCTGGCTGGTTTATTGCTGATAAATCTGGAGCCGGTGAGCGTGGGTCTCGCGGTATC
ATTGCAGCACTGGGGCCAGATGGTAAGCCCTCCCGTATCGTAGTTATCTACACGACGGGGAGTCAGGCAA
CTATGGATGAACGAAATAGACAGATCGCTGAGATAGGTGCCTCACTGATTAAGCATTGGTAACTGTCAGA
CCAAGTTTACTCATATATACTTTAGATTGATTTAAAACTTCATTTTTAATTTAAAAGGATCTAGGTGAAG
ATCCTTTTTGATAATCTCATGACCAAAATCCCTTAACGTGAGTTTTCGTTCCACTGAGCGTCAGACCCCG
TAGAAAAGATCAAAGGATCTTCTTGAGATCCTTTTTTTCTGCGCGTAATCTGCTGCTTGCAAACAAAAAA
ACCACCGCTACCAGCGGTGGTTTGTTTGCCGGATCAAGAGCTACCAACTCTTTTTCCGAAGGTAACTGGC
TTCAGCAGAGCGCAGATACCAAATACTGTCCTTCTAGTGTAGCCGTAGTTAGGCCACCACTTCAAGAACT
CTGTAGCACCGCCTACATACCTCGCTCTGCTAATCCTGTTACCAGTGGCTGCTGCCAGTGGCGATAAGTC
GTGTCTTACCGGGTTGGACTCAAGACGATAGTTACCGGATAAGGCGCAGCGGTCGGGCTGAACGGGGGGT
TCGTGCACACAGCCCAGCTTGGAGCGAACGACCTACACCGAACTGAGATACCTACAGCGTGAGCTATGAG
AAAGCGCCACGCTTCCCGAAGGGAGAAAGGCGGACAGGTATCCGGTAAGCGGCAGGGTCGGAACAGGAGA
GCGCACGAGGGAGCTTCCAGGGGGAAACGCCTGGTATCTTTATAGTCCTGTCGGGTTTCGCCACCTCTGA
CTTGAGCGTCGATTTTTGTGATGCTCGTCAGGGGGGCGGAGCCTATGGAAAAACGCCAGCAACGCGGCCT
TTTTACGGTTCCTGGCCTTTTGCTGGCCTTGAAGCTGTCCCTGATGGTCGTCATCTACCTGCCTGGACAG
CATGGCCTGCAACGCGGGCATCCCGATGCCGCCGGAAGCGAGAAGAATCATAATGGGGAAGGCCATCCAG
CCTCGCGTCGCGAACGCCAGCAAGACGTAGCCCAGCGCGTCGGCCCCGAGATGCGCCGCGTGCGGCTGCT
GGAGATGGCGGACGCGATGGATATGTTCTGCCAAGGGTTGGTTTGCGCATTCACAGTTCTCCGCAAGAAT
TGATTGGCTCCAATTCTTGGAGTGGTGAATCCGTTAGCGAGGTGCCGCCCTGCTTCATCCCCGTGGCCCG
TTGCTCGCGTTTGCTGGCGGTGTCCCCGGAAGAAATATATTTGCATGTCTTTAGTTCTATGATGACACAA
ACCCCGCCCAGCGTCTTGTCATTGGCGAATTCGAACACGCAGATGCAGTCGGGGCGGCGCGGTCCGAGGT
CCACTTCGCATATTAAGGTGACGCGTGTGGCCTCGAACACCGAGCGACCCTGCAGCGACCCGCTTAACAG
CGTCAACAGCGTGCCGCAGATCCCGGGGGGCAATGAGATATGAAAAAGCCTGAACTCACCGCGACGTCTG
TCGAGAAGTTTCTGATCGAAAAGTTCGACAGCGTCTCCGACCTGATGCAGCTCTCGGAGGGCGAAGAATC
TCGTGCTTTCAGCTTCGATGTAGGAGGGCGTGGATATGTCCTGCGGGTAAATAGCTGCGCCGATGGTTTC
TACAAAGATCGTTATGTTTATCGGCACTTTGCATCGGCCGCGCTCCCGATTCCGGAAGTGCTTGACATTG
GGGAATTCAGCGAGAGCCTGACCTATTGCATCTCCCGCCGTGCACAGGGTGTCACGTTGCAAGACCTGCC
TGAAACCGAACTGCCCGCTGTTCTGCAGCCGGTCGCGGAGGCCATGGATGCGATCGCTGCGGCCGATCTT
AGCCAGACGAGCGGGTTCGGCCCATTCGGACCGCAAGGAATCGGTCAATACACTACATGGCGTGATTTCA
TATGCGCGATTGCTGATCCCCATGTGTATCACTGGCAAACTGTGATGGACGACACCGTCAGTGCGTCCGT
CGCGCAGGCTCTCGATGAGCTGATGCTTTGGGCCGAGGACTGCCCCGAAGTCCGGCACCTCGTGCACGCG
GATTTCGGCTCCAACAATGTCCTGACGGACAATGGCCGCATAACAGCGGTCATTGACTGGAGCGAGGCGA
TGTTCGGGGATTCCCAATACGAGGTCGCCAACATCTTCTTCTGGAGGCCGTGGTTGGCTTGTATGGAGCA
GCAGACGCGCTACTTCGAGCGGAGGCATCCGGAGCTTGCAGGATCGCCGCGGCTCCGGGCGTATATGCTC
CGCATTGGTCTTGACCAACTCTATCAGAGCTTGGTTGACGGCAATTTCGATGATGCAGCTTGGGCGCAGG
GTCGATGCGACGCAATCGTCCGATCCGGAGCCGGGACTGTCGGGCGTACACAAATCGCCCGCAGAAGCGC
GGCCGTCTGGACCGATGGCTGTGTAGAAGTACTCGCCGATAGTGGAAACCGACGCCCCAGCACTCGTCCG
GATCGGGAGATGGGGGAGGCTAACTGAAACACGGAAGGAGACAATACCGGAAGGAACCCGCGCTATGACG
GCAATAAAAAGACAGAATAAAACGCACGGGTGTTGGGTCGTTTGTTCATAAACGCGGGGTTCGGTCCCAG
GGCTGGCACTCTGTCGATACCCCACCGAGACCCCATTGGGGCCAATACGCCCGCGTTTCTTCCTTTTCCC
CACCCCACCCCCCAAGTTCGGGTGAAGGCCCAGGGCTCGCAGCCAACGTCGGGGCGGCAGGCCCTGCCAT
AGCCACTGGCCCCGTGGGTTAGGGACGGGGTCCCCCATGGGGAATGGTTTATGGTTCGTGGGGGTTATTA
TTTTGGGCGTTGCGTGGGGTCAGGTCCACGACTGGACTGAGCAGACAGACCCATGGTTTTTGGATGGCCT
GGGCATGGACCGCATGTACTGGCGCGACACGAACACCGGGCGTCTGTGGCTGCCAAACACCCCCGACCCC
CAAAAACCACCGCGCGGATTTCTGGCGTGCCAAGCTAGTCGACCAATTCTCATGTTTGACAGCTTATCAT
CGCAGATCCGGGCAACGTTGTTGCCATTGCTGCAGGCGCAGAACTGGTAGGTATGGAAGATCTATACATT
GAATCAATATTGGCAATTAGCCATATTAGTCATTGGTTATATAGCATAAATCAATATTGGCTATTGGCCA
TTGCATACGTTGTATCTATATCATAATATGTACATTTATATTGGCTCATGTCCAATATGACCGCCATGTT
