[The description below was written by a language model from this plasmid's Addgene catalogue record.]
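Description:
pCEP4-FLAG-Tapasin delta3step is a mammalian expression plasmid of about 11.8 kb built on the Invitrogen pCEP4 backbone. It is propagated in E. coli as a high-copy plasmid under ampicillin selection, and it carries a hygromycin resistance marker for selecting transfected mammalian cells. pCEP4 is generally known as an episomal vector that uses the Epstein-Barr virus oriP origin and EBNA-1 to persist extrachromosomally in permissive primate cells. No feature table accompanies this record, so those elements are inferred from the backbone name rather than from annotation.

The payload is a roughly 1.4 kb human TAPBP insert encoding tapasin, cloned between NheI and XhoI sites that both remain intact, and expressed from the CMV promoter. Tapasin is a chaperone of the MHC class I peptide-loading pathway. The protein carries a FLAG epitope at the N-terminal end of the insert, which allows detection or capture with anti-FLAG antibodies. The "delta3step" variant removes residues 12-14 and 16-18; the record does not state which numbering convention is used or which structural element these residues belong to.

The stated purpose is simply mammalian expression of this FLAG-tagged deletion mutant. The associated publication concerns how the tapasin homologue TAPBPR promotes antigen loading on MHC-I through a peptide-trap mechanism, so the construct was presumably used to compare mutant and wild-type chaperone activity in cells, although the record does not describe specific assays.
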