Addgene plasmid #153480: pCEP4-FLAG-Tapasin delta3step
Purpose: Mammalian expression of FLAG-tagged Tapasin delta3step
Depositing lab: Erik Procko. Depositing organization: University of Illinois at Urbana-Champaign. Publication: TAPBPR promotes antigen loading on MHC-I molecules using a peptide trap. McShan AC, Devlin CA, Morozov GI, Overall SA, Moschidi D, Akella N, Procko E, Sgourakis NG. Nat Commun. 2021 May 26;12(1):3174. doi: 10.1038/s41467-021-23225-6. PubMed 34039964.
Backbone
  Vector backbone: pCEP4
  Backbone manufacturer: Invitrogen
  Backbone size w/o insert (bp): 10381
  Total vector size (bp): 11782
  Vector type: Mammalian Expression
  Selectable markers: Hygromycin
Growth in bacteria
  Bacterial resistance: Ampicillin, 100 μg/mL
  Growth temperature: 37°C
  Growth strain: DH5alpha
  Copy number: High Copy
Gene/Insert
  Gene/Insert name: TAPBP
  Species: H. sapiens (human)
  Insert size (bp): 1401
  Mutation: deletion of aa.12-14, 16-18
  GenBank ID: NP_003181
  Entrez Gene: TAPBP (a.k.a. MHC1D3, NGS17, TAPA, TPN, TPSN)
  Promoter: CMV
  Tag / fusion protein: FLAG (N terminal on insert)
  Cloning method: Restriction Enzyme; 5′ cloning site NheI (not destroyed); 3′ cloning site XhoI (not destroyed)
  Sequencing primers: 5′ CMV_fwd; 3′ EBV_rev
Terms and licenses: Academic/Nonprofit Terms; Industry Terms: Not Available to Industry
How to cite: pCEP4-FLAG-Tapasin delta3step was a gift from Erik Procko (Addgene plasmid # 153480 ; http://n2t.net/addgene:153480 ; RRID:Addgene_153480)
